>Addgene plasmid #112807 | pDEST-APIC-LexAGAD | addgene full sequence | sequence record 251519 | Addgene NGS Result
ATGCAGTTTAAGGTTTACACCTATAAAAGAGAGAGCCGTTATCGTCTGTTTGTGGATGTACAGAGTGATA
TTATTGACACGCCCGGGCGACGGATGGTGATCCCCCTGGCCAGTGCACGTCTGCTGTCAGATAAAGTCTC
CCGTGAACTTTACCCGGTGGTGCATATCGGGGATGAAAGCTGGCGCATGATGACCACCGATATGGCCAGT
GTGCCGGTCTCCGTTATCGGGGAAGAAGTGGCTGATCTCAGCCACCGCGAAAATGACATCAAAAACGCCA
TTAACCTGATGTTCTGGGGAATATAAATGTCAGGCTCCCTTATACACAGCCAGTCTGCAGGTCGACCATA
GTGACTGGATATGTTGTGTTTTACAGTATTATGTAGTCTGTTTTTTATGCAAAATCTAATTTAATATATT
GATATTTATATCATTTTACGTTTCTCGTTCAGCTTTCTTGTACAAAGTGGTGATGATCTGGTCTAGCGAG
CGCCGGAGTATAAATAGAGGCGCTTCGTCTACGGAGCGACAATTCAATTCAAACAAGCAAAGTGAACACG
TCGCTAAGCGAAAGCTAAGCAAATAAACAAGCGCAGCTGAGCAAGCTAAACAATCGTAAAGTGCAAGTTA
AAGTGAATCAATTAAAAGTAACCAGCAACCAAGTAAATCAACTGCAACTACTGAAATCTGCCGGTGAGAT
TGTACACCCTTCTTAAAGATCCCCTTCAAAGTCTAAATTCTTCCTTTTCGTTTAGCCAAGACTCGAGAAT
CAAAATGCCACCCAAGAAGAAGCGAAAAGTAGAAGATCCAATGAAGGCTCTCACGGCCCGACAACAGGAA
GTTTTTGATTTGATACGGGATCATATATCCCAAACGGGTATGCCTCCGACCCGCGCAGAGATAGCACAGC
GACTGGGCTTTCGATCGCCTAACGCCGCGGAGGAGCACTTGAAGGCACTGGCCCGCAAGGGTGTCATTGA
AATCGTGTCCGGTGCGAGCCGCGGAATCCGGCTGTTGCAGGAGGAGGAAGAGGGCCTGCCACTGGTGGGA
CGCGTGGCCGCTGGCGAGCCGCTGCTGGCCCAGCAACACATAGAGGGACACTATCAGGTGGACCCCTCCT
TGTTTAAGCCAAATGCTGATTTCCTGTTGCGGGTGTCGGGAATGTCCATGAAGGACATCGGTATTATGGA
TGGTGACCTCCTCGCCGTCCATAAGACACAGGATGTCAGGAACGGCCAGGTAGTCGTTGCCAGGATAGAC
GATGAGGTCACTGTGAAACGTCTCAAGAAGCAAGGCAATAAGGTCGAGCTGCTGCCGGAGAATAGCGAGT
TCAAGCCGATCGTGGTGGATCTGCGACAGCAGTCCTTTACTATCGAGGGCTTGGCCGTGGGTGTGATCCG
CAACGGAGATTGGCTGGGATCCATCGACAGTGCGGCCCACCACGACAACAGCACCATTCCACTGGACTTC
ATGCCTCGTGACGCACTGCATGGATTTGACTGGAGCGAGGAGGATGATATGAGCGACGGACTCCCATTCC
TGAAGACCGACCCCAATAACAATGGTTTCTTTGGCGACGGCAGCCTGCTGTGTATCCTGCGAAGTATTGG
TTTTAAGCCGGAAAATTACACGAACAGTAATGTCAATCGTCTTCCCACAATGATCACCGACCGTTACACG
CTGGCCAGTCGCAGTACTACAAGCCGCCTGCTGCAAAGCTATCTTAACAACTTCCACCCCTACTGCCCCA
TAGTGCATAGTCCTACTCTCATGATGCTTTACAACAATCAGATTGAGATAGCATCGAAGGACCAGTGGCA
GATCCTCTTCAACTGCATTCTCGCCATCGGCGCTTGGTGTATTGAAGGCGAGAGCACAGATATCGACGTG
TTTTACTATCAAAACGCCAAGTCGCACCTCACCTCGAAGGTCTTCGAAAGTGGAAGCATTATCCTCGTGA
CAGCCCTCCATCTGCTGAGTCGTTATACCCAGTGGCGTCAGAAAACTAATACATCCTACAACTTTCATTC
GTTCAGCATTCGGATGGCGATTAGCCTGGGACTTAATCGTGACCTCCCAAGTAGCTTCAGCGATTCGTCG
ATCCTGGAACAGCGCCGGAGGATTTGGTGGAGTGTGTACAGCTGGGAGATCCAGCTGTCCCTCTTGTACG
GACGCAGCATTCAGCTGAGTCAGAACACGATTTCCTTCCCGTCCAGCGTGGACGACGTTCAACGGACAAC
TACGGGCCCGACCATCTACCACGGTATCATTGAGACGGCCCGCTTGCTTCAAGTGTTTACGAAGATTTAT
GAGCTGGATAAGACAGTGACCGCGGAGAAGAGTCCGATCTGCGCCAAGAAATGCCTGATGATCTGCAATG
AGATAGAGGAGGTGAGCCGCCAGGCACCCAAGTTCCTGCAGATGGACATAAGCACTACGGCGCTGACTAA
TCTCCTCAAAGAACACCCCTGGCTGAGTTTCACCCGCTTCGAGCTGAAGTGGAAACAGCTGAGTCTGATT
ATATACGTTTTGCGGGACTTTTTCACAAATTTTACGCAGAAGAAGTCGCAGCTTGAGCAAGATCAGAACG
ACCATCAGTCCTACGAGGTAAAGAGGTGCAGCATAATGCTCTCCGACGCAGCCCAGCGCACCGTGATGTC
GGTGTCGTCCTATATGGACAACCATAATGTGACCCCTTATTTCGCCTGGAATTGCTCCTACTATTTGTTC
AACGCCGTGTTGGTCCCAATCAAGACTCTTCTGAGCAACTCCAAATCGAACGCCGAGAATAACGAGACAG
CACAGCTCTTGCAGCAAATTAACACCGTGTTGATGCTGTTGAAGAAACTCGCTACATTCAAGATTCAGAC
TTGCGAAAAGTACATCCAGGTGTTGGAAGAGGTGTGCGCCCCATTCCTTCTTTCGCAATGCGCAATTCCC
CTCCCGCACATAAGTTACAATAATTCCAACGGCTCCGCTATCAAGAATATCGTCGGCTCCGCTACAATCG
CGCAGTATCCCACGCTGCCTGAGGAAAATGTTAACAACATATCGGTGAAGTATGTAAGTCCAGGCAGCGT
CGGCCCGAGCCCTGTGCCGCTGAAAAGCGGAGCCTCCTTCAGCGATCTGGTCAAGCTGCTCAGCAACCGC
CCACCATCCCGCAACTCCCCTGTCACTATACCCCGATCGACCCCGTCGCATCGTAGCGTTACCCCATTCC
TGGGACAACAGCAGCAACTGCAGAGTCTGGTGCCACTTACGCCCTCGGCATTGTTTGGCGGAGCCAACTT
CAACCAGAGTGGTAACATTGCGGACAGCTCCTTGAGCTTCACGTTTACCAACAGCTCCAACGGTCCAAAC
TTGATCACGACTCAGACAAACTCCCAGGCATTGTCCCAGCCCATTGCCAGCTCGAATGTGCATGATAACT
TTATGAATAATGAAATTACTGCCTCCAAGATTGACGACGGCAACAACAGCAAGCCCCTTTCCCCAGGCTG
GACTGACCAGACGGCCTACAATGCTTTCGGTATCACCACTGGCATGTTCAACACCACAACGATGGACGAC
GTATATAACTATCTTTTTGATGATGAGGATACTCCACCGAACCCAAAGAAGGAGTAATCTAGAATTAATT
AACTAAGCCAGTCGGCAATCGGACGCCTTCGAAACATGCAACACTAATGTTTAATTCAGATTTCAGCAGA
GACAAGCTAAAACACCGACGAGTTGTAATCATTTCTGTGCGCCAGCATATATTTCTTATATACAACGTAA
TACATAATTATGTAATTCTAGCATCTCCCCAACACTCACATACAAACAAACAAAAAATACAAACACACAA
AACGTATTTACCCGCACGCATCCTTGGCGAGGTTGAGTATGAAACAAAAACAAAACTTAATTTAGAGCAA
AGTAATTACACGAATAAATTTAATAAAAAAAAACTATAATAAAAACGCCAATCATGTTATTTCCAAAAAA
AAAAAAAAAAAAAAAACTAGACGAGATGTTTGCGCTTGTGTCGATGAATGTAAAGAATTGCAACTACATA
GATGGTAATTAATTTCAGCTGTAAGAAGTACAAGTTTTTCATAATTGTGAGAAAAGTGCAGTAGTATCGC
TTAAAGTTCAGTTTTAATCAGGGCATTTAGCAGCTCGAACCCAATGTATTTGTAAGCCCAATAAACGTGT
AAATGCCTAGAGCAAAATATCACAACTGTAGCTTTTCATCCGAAAGATAATAATGAATAGACTGACCTGA
CGTTTTTCAAAATGCGTAACTAGTCACGTAATAAGTGTGCGTTGAATTTATTCGCAAAAACATTGCATAT
TTTCGGCAAAGTAAAATTTTGTTGCATACCTTATCAAAAAATAAGTGCTGCATACTTTTTAGAGAAACCA
AATAATTTTTTATTGCATACCCGTTTTTAATAAAATACATTGCATACCCTCTTTTAATAAAAAATATTGC
ATACTTTGACGAAACAAATTTTCGTTGCATACCCAATAAAAGATTATTATATTGCATACCCGTTTTTAAT
AAAATACATTGCATACCCTCTTTTAATAAAAAATATTGCATACGTTGACGAAACAAATTTTCGTTGCATA
CCCAATAAAAGATTATTATATTGCATACCTTTTCTTGCCATACCATTTAGCCGATCAATTCTAGTATGTA
TGTAAGTTAATAAAACCCATTTTTGCGGAAAGTAGATAAAAAAAACATTTTTTTTTTTTACTGCACTGGA
TATCATTGAACTTATCTGATCAGTTTTAAATTTACTTCGATCCAAGGGTATTTGATGTACCAGGTTCTTT
CGATTACCTCTCACTCAAAATGACATTCCACTCAAAGTCAGCGCTGTTTGCCTCCTTCTCTGTCCACAGA
AATATCGCCGTCTCTTTCGCCGCTGCGTCCGCTATCTCTTTCGCCACCGTTTGTAGCGTTACGTAGCGTC
AATGTCCGCCTTCAGTTGCATTTTGTCAGCGGTTTCGTGACGAAGCTCCAAGCGGTTTACGCCATCAATT
AAACACAAAGTGCTGTGCCAAAACTCCTCTCGCTTCTTATTTTTGTTTGTTTTTTGAGTGATTGGGGTGG
TGATTGGTTTTGGGTGGGTAAGCAGGGGAAAGTGTGAAAAATCCCGGCAATGGGCCAAGAGGATCAGGAG
CTATTAATTCGCGGAGGCAGCAAACACCCATCTGCCGAGCATCTGAACAATGTGAGTAGTACATGTGCAT
ACATCTTAAGTTCACTTGATCTATAGGAACTGCGATTGCAACATCAAATTGTCTGCGGCGTGAGAACTGC
GACCCACAAAAATCCCAAACCGCAATTGCACAAACAAATAGTGACACGAAACAGATTATTCTGGTAGCTG
TTCTCGCTATATAAGACAATTTTTGAGATCATATCATGATCAAGACATCTAAAGGCATTCATTTTCGACT
ATATTCTTTTTTACAAAAAATATAACAACCAGATATTTTAAGCTGATCCTAGATGCACAAAAAATAAATA
AAAGTATAAACCTACTTCGTAGGATACTTCGGGGTACTTTTTGTTCGGGGTTAGATGAGCATAACGCTTG
TAGTTGATATTTGAGATCCCCTATCATTGCAGGGTGACAGCGGAGCGGCTTCGCAGAGCTGCATTAACCA
GGGCTTCGGGCAGGCCAAAAACTACGGCACGCTCCGGCCACCCAGTCCGCCGGAGGACTCCGGTTCAGGG
AGCGGCCAACTAGCCGAGAACCTCACCTATGCCTGGCACAATATGGACATCTTTGGGGCGGTCAATCAGC
CGGGCTCCGGATGGCGGCAGCTGGTCAACCGGACACGCGGACTATTCTGCAACGAGCGACACATACCGGC
GCCCAGGAAACATTTGCTCAAGAACGGTGAGTTTCTATTCGCAGTCGGCTGATCTGTGTGAAATCTTAAT
AAAGGGTCCAATTACCAATTTGAAACTCAGTTTGCGGCGTGGCCTATCCGGGCGAACTTTTGGCCGTGAT
GGGCAGTTCCGGTGCCGGAAAGACGACCCTGCTGAATGCCCTTGCCTTTCGATCGCCGCAGGGCATCCAA
GTATCGCCATCCGGGATGCGACTGCTCAATGGCCAACCTGTGGACGCCAAGGAGATGCAGGCCAGGTGCG
CCTATGTCCAGCAGGATGACCTCTTTATCGGCTCCCTAACGGCCAGGGAACACCTGATTTTCCAAGCCAT
GGTGCGGATGCCACGACATCTGACCTATCGGCAGCGAGTGGCCCGCGTGGATCAGGTGATCCAGGAGCTT
TCGCTCAGCAAATGTCAGCACACGATCATCGGTGTGCCCGGCAGGGTGAAAGGTCTGTCCGGCGGAGAAA
GGAAGCGTCTGGCATTCGCCTCCGAGGCTCTAACCGATCCGCCGCTTCTGATCTGCGATGAGCCCACCTC
CGGACTGGACTCCTTTACCGCCCACAGCGTCGTCCAGGTGCTGAAGAAGCTGTCGCAGAAGGGCAAGACC
GTCATCCTGACCATTCATCAGCCGTCTTCCGAGCTGTTTGAGCTCTTTGACAAGATCCTTCTGATGGCCG
AGGGCAGGGTAGCTTTCTTGGGCACTCCCAGCGAAGCCGTCGACTTCTTTTCCTAGTGAGTTCGATGTGT
TTATTAAGGGTATCTAGTATTACATAACATCTCAACTCCTATCCAGCGTGGGTGCCCAGTGTCCTACCAA
CTACAATCCGGCGGACTTTTACGTACAGGTGTTGGCCGTTGTGCCCGGACGGGAGATCGAGTCCCGTGAT
CGGATCGCCAAGATATGCGACAATTTTGCCATTAGCAAAGTAGCCCGGGATATGGAGCAGTTGTTGGCCA
CCAAAAATCTGGAGAAGCCACTGGAGCAGCCGGAGAATGGGTACACCTACAAGGCCACCTGGTTCATGCA
GTTCCGGGCGGTCCTGTGGCGATCCTGGCTGTCGGTGCTCAAGGAACCACTCCTCGTAAAAGTGCGACTT
ATTCAGACAACGGTGAGTGGTTCCAGTGGAAACAAATGATATAACGCTTACAATTCTTGGAAACAAATTC
GCTAGATTTTAGATAGAATTGCCTGATTCCACACCCTTCTTAGTTTTTTTCAATGAGATGTATAGTTTAT
AGTTTTGCAGAAGATAAATAAATTTCATTTAACTCGCGAATATTAATGAGATGCGAGTAACATTTTAATT
TGCAGATGGTTGCCATCTTGATTGGCCTCATCTTTTTGGGCCAACAACTCACGCAAGTGGGTGTGATGAA
TATCAACGGAGCCATCTTCCTCTTCCTGACCAACATGACCTTTCAAAACGTCTTTGCCACGATAAATGTA
AGTCATGTTTAGAATACATTTGCATTTCAATAATTTACTAACTTTCTAATGAATCGATTCGATTTAGGTG
TTCACCTCAGAGCTGCCAGTTTTTATGAGGGAGGCCCGAAGTCGACTTTATCGCTGTGACACATACTTTC
TGGGCAAAACGATTGCCGAATTGCCGCTTTTTCTCACAGTGCCACTGGTCTTCACGGCGATTGCCTATCC
GATGATCGGACTGCGGGCCGGAGTGCTGCACTTCTTCAACTGCCTGGCGCTGGTCACTCTGGTGGCCAAT
GTGTCAACGTCCTTCGGATATCTAATATCCTGCGCCAGCTCCTCGACCTCGATGGCGCTGTCTGTGGGTC
CGCCGGTTATCATACCATTCCTGCTCTTTGGCGGCTTCTTCTTGAACTCGGGCTCGGTGCCAGTATACCT
CAAATGGTTGTCGTACCTCTCATGGTTCCGTTACGCCAACGAGGGTCTGCTGATTAACCAATGGGCGGAC
GTGGAGCCGGGCGAAATTAGCTGCACATCGTCGAACACCACGTGCCCCAGTTCGGGCAAGGTCATCCTGG
AGACGCTTAACTTCTCCGCCGCCGATCTGCCGCTGGACTACGTGGGTCTGGCCATTCTCATCGTGAGCTT
CCGGGTGCTCGCATATCTGGCTCTAAGACTTCGGGCCCGACGCAAGGAGTAGCCGACATATATCCGAAAT
AACTGCTTGTTTTTTTTTTTTACCATTATTACCATCGTGTTTACTGTTTATTGCCCCCTCAAAAAGCTAA
TGTAATTATATTTGTGCCAATAAAAACAAGATATGACCTATAGAATACAAGTATTTCCCCTTCGAACATC
CCCACAAGTAGACTTTGGATTTGTCTTCTAACCAAAAGACTTACACACCTGCATACCTTACATCAAAAAC
TCGTTTATCGCTACATAAAACACCGGGATATATTTTTTATATACATACTTTTCAAATCGCGCGCCCTCTT
CATAATTCACCTCCACCACACCACGTTTCGTAGTTGCTCTTTCGCTGTCTCCCACCCGCTCTCCGCAACA
CATTCACCTTTTGTTCGACGACCTTGGAGCGACTGTCGTTAGTTCCGCGCGATTCGGTTCGCTCAAATGG
TTCCGAGTGGTTCATTTCGTCTCAATAGAAATTAGTAATAAATATTTGTATGTACAATTTATTTGCTCCA
ATATATTTGTATATATTTCCCTCACAGCTATATTTATTCTAATTTAATATTATGACTTTTTAAGGTAATT
TTTTGTGACCTGTTCGGAGTGATTAGCGTTACAATTTGAACTGAAAGTGACATCCAGTGTTTGTTCCTTG
TGTAGATGCATCTCAAAAAAATGGTGGGCATAATAGTGTTGTTTATATATATCAAAAATAACAACTATAA
TAATAAGAATACATTTAATTTAGAAAATGCTTGGATTTCACTGGAACTAGAATTAATTCGGCTGCTGCTC
TAAACGACGCATTTCGTACTCCAAAGTACGAATTTTTTCCCTCAAGCTCTTATTTTCATTAAACAATGAA
CAGGACCTAACGCACAGTCACGTTATTGTTTACATAAATGATTTTTTTTACTATTCAAACTTACTCTGTT
TGTGTACTCCCACTGGTATAGCCTTCTTTTATCTTTTCTGGTTCAGGCTCTATCACTTTACTAGGTACGG
CATCTGCGTTGAGTCGCCTCCTTTTAAATGTCTGACCTTTTGCAGGTGCAGCCTTCCACTGCGAATCATT
AAAGTGGGTATCACAAATTTGGGAGTTTTCACCAAGGCTGCACCCAAGGCTCTGCTCCCACAATTTTCTC
TTAATAGCACACTTCGGCACGTGAATTAATTTTACTCCAGTCACAGCTTTGCAGCAAAATTTGCAATATT
TCATTTTTTTTTATTCCACGTAAGGGTTAATGTTTTCAAAAAAAAATTCGTCCGCACACAACCTTTCCTC
TCAACAAGCAAACGTGCACTGAATTTAAGTGTATACTTCGGTAAGCTTCGGCTATCGACGGGACCACCTT
ATGTTATTTCATCATGGGCCAGACCCACGTAGTCCAGCGGCAGATCGGCGGCGGAGAAGTTAAGCGTCTC
CAGGATGACCTTGCCCGAACTGGGGCACGTGGTGTTCGACGATGTGCAGCTAATTTCGCCCGGCTCCACG
TCCGCCCATTGGTTAATCAGCAGACCCTCGTTGGCGTAACGGAACCATGAGAGGTACGACAACCATTTGA
GGTATACTGGCACCGAGCCCGAGTTCAAGAAGAAGGCGTTTTTCCATAGGCTCCGCCCCCCTGACGAGCA
TCACAAAAATCGACGCTCAAGTCAGAGGTGGCGAAACCCGACAGGACTATAAAGATACCAGGCGTTTCCC
CCTGGAAGCTCCCTCGTGCGCTCTCCTGTTCCGACCCTGCCGCTTACCGGATACCTGTCCGCCTTTCTCC
CTTCGGGAAGCGTGGCGCTTTCTCATAGCTCACGCTGTAGGTATCTCAGTTCGGTGTAGGTCGTTCGCTC
CAAGCTGGGCTGTGTGCACGAACCCCCCGTTCAGCCCGACCGCTGCGCCTTATCCGGTAACTATCGTCTT
GAGTCCAACCCGGTAAGACACGACTTATCGCCACTGGCAGCAGCCACTGGTAACAGGATTAGCAGAGCGA
GGTATGTAGGCGGTGCTACAGAGTTCTTGAAGTGGTGGCCTAACTACGGCTACACTAGAAGAACAGTATT
TGGTATCTGCGCTCTGCTGAAGCCAGTTACCTTCGGAAAAAGAGTTGGTAGCTCTTGATCCGGCAAACAA
ACCACCGCTGGTAGCGGTGGTTTTTTTGTTTGCAAGCAGCAGATTACGCGCAGAAAAAAAGGATCTCAAG
AAGATCCTTTGATCTTTTCTACGGGGTCTGACGCTCAGTGGAACGAAAACTCACGTTAAGGGATTTTGGT
CATGAGATTATCAAAAAGGATCTTCACCTAGATCCTTTTAAATTAAAAATGAAGTTTTAAATCAATCTAA
AGTATATATGAGTAAACTTGGTCTGACAGTTACCAATGCTTAATCAGTGAGGCACCTATCTCAGCGATCT
GTCTATTTCGTTCATCCATAGTTGCCTGACTCCCCGTCGTGTAGATAACTACGATACGGGAGGGCTTACC
ATCTGGCCCCAGTGCTGCAATGATACCGCGAGACCCACGCTCACCGGCTCCAGATTTATCAGCAATAAAC
CAGCCAGCCGGAAGGGCCGAGCGCAGAAGTGGTCCTGCAACTTTATCCGCCTCCATCCAGTCTATTAATT
GTTGCCGGGAAGCTAGAGTAAGTAGTTCGCCAGTTAATAGTTTGCGCAACGTTGTTGCCATTGCTACAGG
CATCGTGGTGTCACGCTCGTCGTTTGGTATGGCTTCATTCAGCTCCGGTTCCCAACGATCAAGGCGAGTT
ACATGATCCCCCATGTTGTGCAAAAAAGCGGTTAGCTCCTTCGGTCCTCCGATCGTTGTCAGAAGTAAGT
TGGCCGCAGTGTTATCACTCATGGTTATGGCAGCACTGCATAATTCTCTTACTGTCATGCCATCCGTAAG
ATGCTTTTCTGTGACTGGTGAGTACTCAACCAAGTCATTCTGAGAATAGTGTATGCGGCGACCGAGTTGC
TCTTGCCCGGCGTCAATACGGGATAATACCGCGCCACATAGCAGAACTTTAAAAGTGCTCATCATTGGAA
AACGTTCTTCGGGGCGAAAACTCTCAAGGATCTTACCGCTGTTGAGATCCAGTTCGATGTAACCCACTCG
TGCACCCAACTGATCTTCAGCATCTTTTACTTTCACCAGCGTTTCTGGGTGAGCAAAAACAGGAAGGCAA
AATGCCGCAAAAAAGGGAATAAGGGCGACACGGAAATGTTGAATACTCATACTCTTCCTTTTTCAATATT
ATTGAAGCATTTATCAGGGTTATTGTCTCATGAGCGGATACATATTTGAATGTATTTAGAAAAATAAACA
AATAGGGGTTCCGCGCACATTTCCCCGAAAAGTGCCACCTGACGTCTAAGAAACCATTATTATCATGACA
TTAACCTATAAAAATAGGCGTATCACGAGGCCCTTTCGTCTCGCGCGTTTCGGTGATGACGGTGAAAACC
TCTGACACATGCAGCTCCCGGAGACGGTCACAGCTTGTCTGTAAGCGGATGCCGGGAGCAGACAAGCCCG
TCAGGGCGCGTCAGCGGGTGTTGGCGGGTGTCGGGGCTGGCTTAACTATGCGGCATCAGAGCAGATTGTA
CTGAGAGTGCACCATTCGACATGCCCGCCGTGACCGTCGAGAACCCGCTGACGCTGCCCCGCGTATCCGC
ACCCGCCGACGCCGTCGCACGTCCCGTGCTCACCGTGACCACCGCGCCCAGCGGTTTCGAGGGCGAGGGC
TTCCCGGTGCGCCGCGCGTTCGCCGGGATCAACTACCGCCACCTCGACCCGTTCATCATGATGGACCAGA
TGGGTGAGGTGGAGTACGCGCCCGGGGAGCCCAAGGGCACGCCCTGGCACCCGCACCGCGGCTTCGAGAC
CGTGACCTACATCGTCGATATGCGGTGTGAAATACCGCACCGAATCGCGCGGAACTAACGACAGTCGCTC
CAAGGTCGTCGAACAAAAGGTGAATGTGTTGCGGAGAGCGGGTGGGAGACAGCGAAAGAGCAACTACGAA
ACGTGGTGTGGTGGAGGTGAATTATGAAGAGGGCGCGCGATTTGAAAAGTATGTATATAAAAAATATATC
CCGGTGTTTTATGTAGCGATAAACGAGTTTTTGATGTAAGGTATGCAGGTGTGTAAGTCTTTTGGTTAGA
AGACAAATCCAAAGTCTACTTGTGGGGATGTTCGAAGGGGAAATACTTGTATTCTATAGGTCATATCTTG
TTTTTATTGGCACAAATATAATTACATTAGCTTTTTGAGGGGGCAATAAACAGTAAACACGATGGTAATA
ATGGTAAAAAAAAAAAACAAGCAGTTATTTCGGATATATGTCGGCTACTCCTTGCGTCGGGCCCGAAGTC
TTAGAGCCAGATATGCGAGCACCCGGAAGCTCACGATGAGAATGGCCAGACCATGATGAAATAACATAAG
GTGGTCCCGTCGGCAAGAGACATCCACTTAACGTATGCTTGCAATAAGTGCGAGTGAAAGGAATAGTATT
CTGAGTGTCGTATTGAGTCTGAGTGAGACAGCGATATGATTGTTGATTAACCCTTAGCATGTCCGTGGGG
TTTGAATTAACTCATAATATTAATTAGACGAAATTATTTTTAAAGTTTTATTTTTAATAATTTGCGAGTA
CGCAAAGCTTCCTAGGTCAAGACCGACCTGTCCGGTGCCCTGAATGAACTGCAAGACGAGGCAGCGCGGC
TATCGTGGCTGGCCACGACGGGCGTTCCTTGCGCAGCTGTGCTCGACGTTGTCACTGAAGCGGGAAGGGA
CTGGCTGCTATTGGGCGAAGTGCCGGGGCAGGATCTCCTGTCATCTCACCTTGCTCCTGCCGAGAAAGTA
TCCATCATGGCTGATGCAATGCGGCGGCTGCATACGCTTGATCCGGCTACCTGCCCATTCGACCACCAAG
CGAAACATCGCATCGAGCGAGCACGTACTCGGATGGAAGCCGGTCTTGTCGATCAGGATGATCTGGACGA
AGAGCATCAGGGGCTCGCGCCAGCCGAACTGTTCGCCAAGCTTGGCTGCATCACGTAATAAGTGTGCGTT
GAATTTATTCGCAAAAACATTGCATATTTTCGGCAAAGTAAAATTTTGTTGCATACCTTATCAAAAAATA
AGTGCTGCATACTTTTTAGAGAAACCAAATAATTTTTTATTGCATACCCGTTTTTAATAAAATACATTGC
ATACCCTCTTTTAATAAAAAATATTGCATACTTTGACGAAACAAATTTTCGTTGCATACCCAATAAAAGA
TTATTATATTGCATACCCGTTTTTAATAAAATACATTGCATACCCTCTTTTAATAAAAAATATTGCATAC
GTTGACGAAACAAATTTTCGTTGCATACCCAATAAAAGATTATTATATTGCATACCTTTTCTTGCCATAC
CATTTAGCCGATCAATTGTGCTCGGCAACAGCATGCTGCAGCAGATCATCACAAGTTTGTACAAAAAAGC
TGAACGAGAAACGTAAAATGATATAAATATCAATATATTAAATTAGATTTTGCATAAAAAACAGACTACA
TAATACTGTAAAACACAACATATCCAGTCACTATGGCGGCCGCATTAGGCACCCCAGGCTTTACACTTTA
TGCTTCCGGCTCGTATAATGTGTGGATTTTGAGTTAGGATCCGTCGAGATTTTCAGGAGCTAAGGAAGCT
AAAATGGAGAAAAAAATCACTGGATATACCACCGTTGATATATCCCAATGGCATCGTAAAGAACATTTTG
AGGCATTTCAGTCAGTTGCTCAATGTACCTATAACCAGACCGTTCAGCTGGATATTACGGCCTTTTTAAA
GACCGTAAAGAAAAATAAGCACAAGTTTTATCCGGCCTTTATTCACATTCTTGCCCGCCTGATGAATGCT
CATCCGGAATTCCGTATGGCAATGAAAGACGGTGAGCTGGTGATATGGGATAGTGTTCACCCTTGTTACA
CCGTTTTCCATGAGCAAACTGAAACGTTTTCATCGCTCTGGAGTGAATACCACGACGATTTCCGGCAGTT
TCTACACATATATTCGCAAGATGTGGCGTGTTACGGTGAAAACCTGGCCTATTTCCCTAAAGGGTTTATT
GAGAATATGTTTTTCGTCTCAGCCAATCCCTGGGTGAGTTTCACCAGTTTTGATTTAAACGTGGCCAATA
TGGACAACTTCTTCGCCCCCGTTTTCACCATGGGCAAATATTATACGCAAGGCGACAAGGTGCTGATGCC
GCTGGCGATTCAGGTTCATCATGCCGTTTGTGATGGCTTCCATGTCGGCAGAATGCTTAATGAATTACAA
CAGTACTGCGATGAGTGGCAGGGCGGGGCGTAAACGCGTGGATCCGGCTTACTAAAAGCCAGATAACAGT
ATGCGTATTTGCGCGCTGATTTTTGCGGTATAAGAATATATACTGATATGTATACCCGAAGTATGTCAAA
AAGAGGTATGCTATGAAGCAGCGTATTACAGTGACAGTTGACAGCGACAGCTATCAGTTGCTCAAGGCAT
ATATGATGTCAATATCTCCGGTCTGGTAAGCACAACCATGCAGAATGAAGCCCGTCGTCTGCGTGCCGAA
CGCTGGAAAGCGGAAAATCAGGAAGGGATGGCTGAGGTCGCCCGGTTTATTGAAATGAACGGCTCTTTTG
CTGACGAGAACAGGGGCTGGTGAA
Features (pLannotate 1.2.2; 25 found; start..end, strand, type, name):
      1..303     +  CDS            ccdB: CCDB_ECOLI - Also known as G, letB, letD. Experimental evidence at protein level: Swiss-Prot protein existence level 1. Toxic component of a type II toxin-antitoxin (TA) system, functioning in plasmid maintainence. Responsible for the post- segregational killing (PSK) of plasmid-free cells, also referred to as a plasmid addiction system. Half-life of over 2 hours. Cell killing by CcdB is accompanied by filamentation, defects in chromosome and plasmid segregation, defects in cell division, formation of anucleate cells, decreased DNA synthesis and plasmid loss. Interferes with the activity of DN
    347..471     -  protein_bind   attR2: mutant version of attR; recombination site for the Gateway® LR reaction LR Clonase™
    493..692     +  promoter       hsp70 promoter (fragment): Drosophila melanogaster hsp70Bb promoter
    811..1416    +  CDS            lexA: LEXA_ECOLI - Also known as exrA, spr, tsl, umuA. Experimental evidence at protein level: Swiss-Prot protein existence level 1. Represses a number of genes involved in the response to DNA damage (SOS response), including recA and lexA. Binds to the 16 bp palindromic sequence 5'-CTGTATATATATACAG-3'. In the presence of single- stranded DNA, RecA interacts with LexA causing an autocatalytic cleavage which disrupts the DNA-binding part of LexA, leading to derepression of the SOS regulon and eventually DNA repair. Implicated in hydroxy radical-mediated cell death induced by hydroxyurea treatment (Pu
   1420..3624    +  CDS            GAL4 (fragment): GAL4_YEAST - Experimental evidence at protein level: Swiss-Prot protein existence level 1. This protein is a positive regulator for the gene expression of the galactose-induced genes such as GAL1, GAL2, GAL7, GAL10, and MEL1 which code for the enzymes used to convert galactose to glucose. It recognizes a 17 base pair sequence in (5'-CGGRNNRCYNYNCNCCG-3') the upstream activating sequence (UAS-G) of these genes. From Saccharomyces cerevisiae (strain ATCC 204508 / S288c) (Baker's yeast).
   4295..4680    +  protein_bind   gypsy insulator: chromatin insulator from Drosophila Su(Hw), CP190, and Mod(mdg4)67.2
   4681..8800    +  gene           mini-white: white; This modified version of the white gene lacks part of the first intron.
   8811..9396    -  misc_feature   P element 5' end: No description available
   9397..9625    -  CDS            mini-white (fragment): Drosophila white gene eye color pigment; white; This is a modified version of the white gene lacking part of the first intron.
   9631..10219   -  rep_origin     ori: high-copy-number ColE1/pMB1/pBR322/pUC origin of replication
  10390..11250   -  CDS            AmpR: β-lactamase; bla; confers resistance to ampicillin, carbenicillin, and related antibiotics
  11251..11355   -  promoter       AmpR promoter: bla
  11450..11485   +  CDS            rop (fragment): Rop protein, which maintains plasmids at low copy number; rop
  11587..11635   +  misc_feature   bom (fragment): basis of mobility region from pBR322
  11829..11898   -  protein_bind   attB: attB site for the φC31 integrase (Groth et al., 2000) phage φC31 integrase
  11918..11940   +  misc_feature   bom (fragment): basis of mobility region from pBR322
  11939..12442   -  gene           mini-white (fragment): white; This modified version of the white gene lacks part of the first intron.
  12442..12674   -  misc_feature   P element 3' end: P element 3' end
  12686..13058   +  CDS            NeoR/KanR (fragment): aminoglycoside phosphotransferase from Tn5; aph(3')-II (or nptII); confers resistance to neomycin, kanamycin, and G418 (Geneticin®)
  13072..13457   +  protein_bind   gypsy insulator: chromatin insulator from Drosophila Su(Hw), CP190, and Mod(mdg4)67.2
  13491..13615   +  protein_bind   attR1: mutant version of attR; recombination site for the Gateway® LR reaction LR Clonase™
  13640..13670   +  promoter       lac UV5 promoter: E. coli lac promoter with an "up" mutation
  13694..13723   +  promoter       cat promoter (fragment): promoter of the E. coli cat gene encoding chloramphenicol acetyltransferase
  13724..14383   +  CDS            CmR: chloramphenicol acetyltransferase; cat; confers resistance to chloramphenicol
  14562..14720   +  CDS            ccdA (fragment): CCDA_ECO57 - Also known as H, letA. Experimental evidence at protein level: Swiss-Prot protein existence level 1. Antitoxin component of a type II toxin-antitoxin (TA) system which inhibits the post-segregational killing (PSK) of plasmid-free cells, also referred to as a plasmid addiction system. Binds to and blocks the activity of CcdB; will also remove bound CcdB protein from the CcdB-GyrA complex by forming a CcdA-CcdB complex, a process termed rejuvenation. Functions as a transcriptional corepressor for the ccdAB operon, repression also requires CcdB (By similarity). From Escherichia coli
