[The description below was written by a language model from this plasmid's Addgene catalogue record and pLannotate feature annotations shown in this document.]
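Description:
pDEST-APIC-LexAGAD is an empty Gateway destination vector on the pAPIC backbone, built for making Drosophila transgenes in which a cloned enhancer drives the LexA::GAD transcriptional activator. The catalogue lists it as a bacterial expression vector, but its stated purpose and its parts are those of a fly transformation plasmid. In E. coli it replicates from a high-copy ColE1/pUC-type origin and carries ampicillin resistance on the backbone. The Gateway cassette adds chloramphenicol resistance and the ccdB toxin gene, so the unrecombined vector has to be maintained in a ccdB-tolerant strain.

The attR1–CmR–ccdB–attR2 cassette spans the numbering origin of the circular sequence. It lies directly upstream of a fragment of the Drosophila hsp70Bb promoter, which presumably acts as a minimal promoter. Next comes the synthetic LexAGAD coding region, annotated as the bacterial LexA sequence fused to a large portion of yeast GAL4; the depositor gives its size as 2850 bp. An LR reaction replaces the cassette with an enhancer fragment from an entry clone, so that the enhancer controls expression of the LexA fusion, which can in turn activate LexAop-linked transgenes, providing a binary system independent of GAL4/UAS.

Gypsy insulators lie upstream of the attR1 site and downstream of the LexAGAD unit, which should shield the transgene from chromosomal position effects. The mini-white gene provides an eye-colour marker for identifying transformants. For genomic integration the plasmid offers both a φC31 attB site for site-specific insertion and P element 5′ and 3′ ends for transposase-mediated insertion. The short NeoR/KanR, rop, bom and extra mini-white fragments in the annotation appear to be non-functional remnants of vector construction. No terminator or polyadenylation signal after LexAGAD is annotated in the feature table.
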