Addgene plasmid #112807: pDEST-APIC-LexAGAD
Purpose: (Empty Backbone) gateway cloning destination vector to express enhancer driven LexAGAD in Drosophila
Depositing lab: Chun Han. Depositing organization: Cornell University. Publication: Dendritic space-filling requires a neuronal type-specific extracellular permissive signal in Drosophila. Poe AR, Tang L, Wang B, Li Y, Sapar ML, Han C. Proc Natl Acad Sci U S A. 2017 Sep 19;114(38):E8062-E8071. doi: 10.1073/pnas.1707467114. Epub 2017 Sep 5. PubMed 28874572.
Backbone
  Vector backbone: pAPIC
  Vector type: Bacterial Expression
Growth in bacteria
  Bacterial resistance: Chloramphenicol and Ampicillin, 25 & 100 μg/mL
  Growth temperature: 37°C
  Growth strain: ccdB Survival
  Copy number: High Copy
Gene/Insert
  Gene/Insert name: None
Terms and licenses: Academic/Nonprofit Terms; Industry Terms: Not Available to Industry
Depositor comments: synthetic LexAGAD size is 2850 bp For more information about the Han Lab Drosophila Transgenic Vectors, please visit: https://han.wicmb.cornell.edu/han-lab-drosophila-transgenic-vectors/.
How to cite: pDEST-APIC-LexAGAD was a gift from Chun Han (Addgene plasmid # 112807 ; http://n2t.net/addgene:112807 ; RRID:Addgene_112807)
